Addgene plasmid #142248: TFORF1004
Purpose: Lentiviral vector for overexpressing transcription factor ORFs with unique 24-bp barcodes. Barcodes facilitate identification of transcription factors in pooled screens.
Depositing lab: Feng Zhang. Depositing organization: Broad Institute. Publication: A transcription factor atlas of directed differentiation. Joung J, Ma S, Tay T, Geiger-Schuller KR, Kirchgatterer PC, Verdine VK, Guo B, Arias-Garcia MA, Allen WE, Singh A, Kuksenko O, Abudayyeh OO, Gootenberg JS, Fu Z, Macrae RK, Buenrostro JD, Regev A, Zhang F. Cell. 2023 Jan 5;186(1):209-229.e26. doi: 10.1016/j.cell.2022.11.026. PubMed 36608654.
Backbone
  Vector backbone: pLX_TRC317
  Backbone manufacturer: Broad Institute Genetic Perturbation Platform
  Backbone size w/o insert (bp): 8264
  Vector type: Mammalian Expression, Lentiviral
  Selectable markers: Puromycin
Growth in bacteria
  Bacterial resistance: Ampicillin, 100 μg/mL
  Growth temperature: 30°C
  Growth strain: NEB Stable
  Copy number: High Copy
Gene/Insert
  Gene/Insert name: POU1F1
  Species: H. sapiens (human)
  Insert size (bp): 1055
  Entrez Gene: POU1F1 (a.k.a. CPHD1, GHF-1, PIT1, POU1F1a, Pit-1)
  Promoter: EF1a
  Cloning method: Unknown
  Sequencing primers: 5′ GGGTGGAGACTGAAGTTAGGCCAG; 3′ CACATAGCGTAAAAGGAGCAACATAG
Terms and licenses: Academic/Nonprofit Terms; Industry Terms: Not Available to Industry
Depositor comments: NM_001122757,ENST00000344265 . The transcription factor ORF portion of this plasmid was synthesized by Genewiz. Please test multiple small colonies in case of plasmid recombination. To make this collection available in a timely manner, a portion of this collection was not fully sequenced by Addgene. If an Addgene verified full plasmid sequence is not available, please contact us prior to placing an order to request the full sequence.
How to cite: TFORF1004 was a gift from Feng Zhang (Addgene plasmid # 142248 ; http://n2t.net/addgene:142248 ; RRID:Addgene_142248)
