[The description below was written by a language model from this plasmid's Addgene catalogue record and pLannotate feature annotations shown in this document.]
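Description:
TFORF1004 is a lentiviral mammalian expression plasmid built on the pLX_TRC317 backbone and carrying the human transcription factor POU1F1 (also called PIT1 or GHF-1), a POU-domain protein involved in specifying the lactotrope, somatotrope and thyrotrope lineages of the anterior pituitary and in activating the growth hormone and prolactin genes. It belongs to a barcoded collection of transcription factor ORFs in which each clone carries a unique 24-bp barcode, so that individual factors can be identified by sequencing in pooled overexpression screens. The barcode itself is not annotated in the feature table. In bacteria the plasmid is maintained through a high-copy ColE1/pUC-type origin and ampicillin resistance (AmpR), and an f1 origin is also present. The depositor notes that the plasmid can recombine, as is common for constructs with repeated LTRs.

The viral cassette has a third-generation layout. An RSV promoter drives a truncated HIV-1 5' LTR, followed by the Ψ packaging signal, a gag fragment, the RRE for Rev-dependent nuclear export, and a cPPT/CTS element. It ends in a self-inactivating ΔU3 3' LTR with an SV40 polyadenylation signal downstream. Within the transfer region, an SV40 early promoter/origin segment drives puromycin N-acetyltransferase for selection of transduced cells. A separate EF-1α promoter provides strong constitutive expression of the POU1F1 ORF, which the depositor states was synthesized. A WPRE downstream of the ORF enhances transcript stability and expression. The short U6, lacZα, lacI and small t antigen fragments in the annotation appear to be backbone remnants rather than functional units. The sequenced record of 9,319 nt matches the stated backbone plus insert sizes.
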