Features (pLannotate 1.2.2; 31 found; start..end, strand, type, name):
      5..231     +  promoter       RSV promoter: Rous sarcoma virus enhancer/promoter
    232..412     +  LTR            5' LTR (truncated): truncated 5' long terminal repeat (LTR) from HIV-1
    459..584     +  misc_feature   HIV-1 Ψ: packaging signal of human immunodeficiency virus type 1
    568..931     +  CDS            HIV-1 gag (fragment): gag protein from human immunodeficiency virus 1; gag
   1077..1310    +  misc_feature   RRE: The Rev response element (RRE) of HIV-1 allows for Rev-dependent mRNA export from the nucleus to the cytoplasm.
   1687..1713    +  CDS            Rev (fragment): human immunodeficiency virus 1 (HIV-1) Rev protein; rev; enhances nuclear export of unspliced and incompletely spliced viral mRNAs
   1720..1743    +  promoter       SV40 promoter (fragment): SV40 early promoter
   1744..1815    +  promoter       SV40 promoter (fragment): SV40 enhancer and early promoter
   1839..1974    +  rep_origin     SV40 ori: SV40 origin of replication
   2020..2616    +  CDS            PuroR (fragment): puromycin N-acetyltransferase; pac from Streptomyces; confers resistance to puromycin
   2665..2782    +  misc_feature   cPPT/CTS: central polypurine tract and central termination sequence of HIV-1
   2847..2913    +  CDS            small t antigen (fragment): SV40 (simian virus 40) small t antigen
   2920..4098    +  promoter       EF-1α promoter: strong constitutive promoter for human elongation factor EF-1α
   4115..5065    +  CDS            POU1F1: PIT1_HUMAN - Also known as GHF1, PIT1. Experimental evidence at protein level: Swiss-Prot protein existence level 1. Transcription factor involved in the specification of the lactotrope, somatotrope, and thyrotrope phenotypes in the developing anterior pituitary. Specifically binds to the consensus sequence 5'- TAAAT-3'. Activates growth hormone and prolactin genes (PubMed:22010633, PubMed:26612202). From Homo sapiens (Human).
   5081..5134    +  promoter       U6 promoter (fragment): RNA polymerase III promoter for human U6 snRNA
   5176..5764    +  misc_feature   WPRE: woodchuck hepatitis virus posttranscriptional regulatory element
   5815..5834    +  misc_feature   cPPT/CTS (fragment): central polypurine tract and central termination sequence of HIV-1
   5836..6069    +  LTR            3' LTR (ΔU3): self-inactivating 3' long terminal repeat (LTR) from HIV-1
   6147..6268    +  polyA_signal   SV40 poly(A) signal: SV40 polyadenylation signal
   6308..6443    +  rep_origin     SV40 ori: SV40 origin of replication
   6464..6482    -  promoter       T7 promoter: promoter for bacteriophage T7 RNA polymerase
   6490..6645    +  CDS            lacZα (fragment): LacZα fragment of β-galactosidase; lacZ fragment
   6650..7078    +  rep_origin     f1 ori (sequence partly withheld): f1 bacteriophage origin of replication; arrow indicates direction of (+) strand synthesis
   7131..7235    +  promoter       AmpR promoter: bla
   7236..8096    +  CDS            AmpR: β-lactamase; bla; confers resistance to ampicillin, carbenicillin, and related antibiotics
   8267..8855    +  rep_origin     ori: high-copy-number ColE1/pMB1/pBR322/pUC origin of replication
   9038..9130    +  CDS            lacI (fragment): lac repressor; lacI; The lac repressor binds to the lac operator to inhibit transcription in E. coli. This inhibition can be relieved by adding lactose or isopropyl-β-D-thiogalactopyranoside (IPTG).
   9143..9164    +  protein_bind   CAP binding site: CAP binding activates transcription in the presence of cAMP. E. coli catabolite activator protein
   9179..9209    +  promoter       lac promoter: promoter for the E. coli lac operon
   9217..9233    +  protein_bind   lac operator: The lac repressor binds to the lac operator to inhibit transcription in E. coli. This inhibition can be relieved by adding lactose or isopropyl-β-D-thiogalactopyranoside (IPTG). lac repressor encoded by lacI
   9278..9296    +  promoter       T3 promoter: promoter for bacteriophage T3 RNA polymerase
>Addgene plasmid #142248 | TFORF1004 | addgene full sequence | sequence record 454952 | Addgene NGS Result
TTAATGTAGTCTTATGCAATACTCTTGTAGTCTTGCAACATGGTAACGATGAGTTAGCAACATGCCTTAC
AAGGAGAGAAAAAGCACCGTGCATGCCGATTGGTGGAAGTAAGGTGGTACGATCGTGCCTTATTAGGAAG
GCAACAGACGGGTCTGACATGGATTGGACGAACCACTGAATTGCCGCATTGCAGAGATATTGTATTTAAG
TGCCTAGCTCGATACATAAACGGGTCTCTCTGGTTAGACCAGATCTGAGCCTGGGAGCTCTCTGGCTAAC
TAGGGAACCCACTGCTTAAGCCTCAATAAAGCTTGCCTTGAGTGCTTCAAGTAGTGTGTGCCCGTCTGTT
GTGTGACTCTGGTAACTAGAGATCCCTCAGACCCTTTTAGTCAGTGTGGAAAATCTCTAGCAGTGGCGCC
CGAACAGGGACTTGAAAGCGAAAGGGAAACCAGAGGAGCTCTCTCGACGCAGGACTCGGCTTGCTGAAGC
GCGCACGGCAAGAGGCGAGGGGCGGCGACTGGTGAGTACGCCAAAAATTTTGACTAGCGGAGGCTAGAAG
GAGAGAGATGGGTGCGAGAGCGTCAGTATTAAGCGGGGGAGAATTAGATCGCGATGGGAAAAAATTCGGT
TAAGGCCAGGGGGAAAGAAAAAATATAAATTAAAACATATAGTATGGGCAAGCAGGGAGCTAGAACGATT
CGCAGTTAATCCTGGCCTGTTAGAAACATCAGAAGGCTGTAGACAAATACTGGGACAGCTACAACCATCC
CTTCAGACAGGATCAGAAGAACTTAGATCATTATATAATACAGTAGCAACCCTCTATTGTGTGCATCAAA
GGATAGAGATAAAAGACACCAAGGAAGCTTTAGACAAGATAGAGGAAGAGCAAAACAAAAGTAAGACCAC
CGCACAGCAAGCGGCCGCTGATCTTCAGACCTGGAGGAGGAGATATGAGGGACAATTGGAGAAGTGAATT
ATATAAATATAAAGTAGTAAAAATTGAACCATTAGGAGTAGCACCCACCAAGGCAAAGAGAAGAGTGGTG
CAGAGAGAAAAAAGAGCAGTGGGAATAGGAGCTTTGTTCCTTGGGTTCTTGGGAGCAGCAGGAAGCACTA
TGGGCGCAGCGTCAATGACGCTGACGGTACAGGCCAGACAATTATTGTCTGGTATAGTGCAGCAGCAGAA
CAATTTGCTGAGGGCTATTGAGGCGCAACAGCATCTGTTGCAACTCACAGTCTGGGGCATCAAGCAGCTC
CAGGCAAGAATCCTGGCTGTGGAAAGATACCTAAAGGATCAACAGCTCCTGGGGATTTGGGGTTGCTCTG
GAAAACTCATTTGCACCACTGCTGTGCCTTGGAATGCTAGTTGGAGTAATAAATCTCTGGAACAGATTTG
GAATCACACGACCTGGATGGAGTGGGACAGAGAAATTAACAATTACACAAGCTTAATACACTCCTTAATT
GAAGAATCGCAAAACCAGCAAGAAAAGAATGAACAAGAATTATTGGAATTAGATAAATGGGCAAGTTTGT
GGAATTGGTTTAACATAACAAATTGGCTGTGGTATATAAAATTATTCATAATGATAGTAGGAGGCTTGGT
AGGTTTAAGAATAGTTTTTGCTGTACTTTCTATAGTGAATAGAGTTAGGCAGGGATATTCACCATTATCG
TTTCAGACCCACCTCCCAACCCCGAGGGGACCCATGCATTGCATCTCAATTAGTCAGCAACCAGGTGTGG
AAAGTCCCCAGGCTCCCCAGCAGGCAGAAGTATGCAAAGCATGCGTCTCAATTAGTCAGCAACCATAGTC
CCGCCCCTAACTCCGCCCATCCCGCCCCTAACTCCGCCCAGTTCCGCCCATTCTCCGCCCCATGGCTGAC
TAATTTTTTTTATTTATGCAGAGGCCGAGGCCGCCTCGGCCTCTGAGCTATTCCAGAAGTAGTGAGGAGG
CTTTTTTGGAGGCCTAGGCTTTTGCAAAAAGCTTTCTAGAGGTACCACCGGAGCTTACCATGACCGAGTA
CAAGCCCACGGTGCGCCTCGCCACCCGCGACGACGTCCCCAGGGCCGTACGCACCCTCGCCGCCGCGTTC
GCCGACTACCCCGCCACGCGCCACACCGTCGATCCGGACCGCCACATCGAGCGGGTCACCGAGCTGCAAG
AACTCTTCCTCACGCGCGTCGGGCTCGACATCGGCAAGGTGTGGGTCGCGGACGACGGCGCCGCCGTGGC
GGTCTGGACCACGCCGGAGAGCGTCGAAGCGGGGGCGGTGTTCGCCGAGATCGGCCCGCGCATGGCCGAG
TTGAGCGGTTCCCGGCTGGCCGCGCAGCAACAGATGGAAGGCCTCCTGGCGCCGCACCGGCCCAAGGAGC
CCGCGTGGTTCCTGGCCACCGTCGGCGTCTCGCCCGACCACCAGGGCAAGGGTCTGGGCAGCGCCGTCGT
GCTCCCCGGAGTGGAGGCGGCCGAGCGCGCCGGGGTGCCCGCCTTCCTGGAGACCTCCGCGCCCCGCAAC
CTCCCCTTCTACGAGCGGCTCGGCTTCACCGTCACCGCCGACGTCGAGGTGCCCGAAGGACCGCGCACCT
GGTGCATGACCCGCAAGCCCGGTGCCAGTTAACGAATTCTAGATCTTGAGACAAATGGCAGTATTCATCC
ACAATTTTAAAAGAAAAGGGGGGATTGGGGGGTACAGTGCAGGGGAAAGAATAGTAGACATAATAGCAAC
AGACATACAAACTAAAGAATTACAAAAACAAATTACAAAAATTCAAAATTTTCGGGTTTATTACAGGGAC
AGCAGAGATCCACTTTGGCGCCGGCTCGAGGCCTGCAGGTGCAAAGATGGATAAAGTTTTAAACAGAGAG
GAATCTTTGCAGCTAATGGACCTTCTAGGTCTTGAAAGGAGTGGGAATTGGCTCCGGTGCCCGTCAGTGG
GCAGAGCGCACATCGCCCACAGTCCCCGAGAAGTTGGGGGGAGGGGTCGGCAATTGAACCGGTGCCTAGA
GAAGGTGGCGCGGGGTAAACTGGGAAAGTGATGTCGTGTACTGGCTCCGCCTTTTTCCCGAGGGTGGGGG
AGAACCGTATATAAGTGCAGTAGTCGCCGTGAACGTTCTTTTTCGCAACGGGTTTGCCGCCAGAACACAG
GTAAGTGCCGTGTGTGGTTCCCGCGGGCCTGGCCTCTTTACGGGTTATGGCCCTTGCGTGCCTTGAATTA
CTTCCACCTGGCTGCAGTACGTGATTCTTGATCCCGAGCTTCGGGTTGGAAGTGGGTGGGAGAGTTCGAG
GCCTTGCGCTTAAGGAGCCCCTTCGCCTCGTGCTTGAGTTGAGGCCTGGCCTGGGCGCTGGGGCCGCCGC
GTGCGAATCTGGTGGCACCTTCGCGCCTGTCTCGCTGCTTTCGATAAGTCTCTAGCCATTTAAAATTTTT
GATGACCTGCTGCGACGCTTTTTTTCTGGCAAGATAGTCTTGTAAATGCGGGCCAAGATCTGCACACTGG
TATTTCGGTTTTTGGGGCCGCGGGCGGCGACGGGGCCCGTGCGTCCCAGCGCACATGTTCGGCGAGGCGG
GGCCTGCGAGCGCGGCCACCGAGAATCGGACGGGGGTAGTCTCAAGCTGGCCGGCCTGCTCTGGTGCCTG
GCCTCGCGCCGCCGTGTATCGCCCCGCCCTGGGCGGCAAGGCTGGCCCGGTCGGCACCAGTTGCGTGAGC
GGAAAGATGGCCGCTTCCCGGCCCTGCTGCAGGGAGCTCAAAATGGAGGACGCGGCGCTCGGGAGAGCGG
GCGGGTGAGTCACCCACACAAAGGAAAAGGGCCTTTCCGTCCTCAGCCGTCGCTTCATGTGACTCCACGG
AGTACCGGGCGCCGTCCAGGCACCTCGATTAGTTCTCGAGCTTTTGGAGTACGTCGTCTTTAGGTTGGGG
GGAGGGGTTTTATGCGATGGAGTTTCCCCACACTGAGTGGGTGGAGACTGAAGTTAGGCCAGCTTGGCAC
TTGATGTAATTCTCCTTGGAATTTGCCCTTTTTGAGTTTGGATCTTGGTTCATTCTCAAGCCTCAGACAG
TGGTTCAAAGTTTTTTTCTTCCATTTCAGGTGTCGTGAGGCTAGCACCGCCACCATGAGTTGCCAAGCTT
TTACTTCGGCTGATACCTTTATACCTCTGAATTCTGACGCCTCTGCAACTCTGCCTCTGATAATGCATCA
CAGTGCTGCCGAGTGTCTACCAGTCTCCAACCATGCCACCAATGTGATGTCTACAGTCCCATCTATTTTG
TCTTTGATCCAAACTCCTAAATGTTTGTGCACACATTTCTCGGTGACAACGTTGGGAAACACAGCAACAG
GACTTCATTATTCTGTTCCTTCCTGTCATTATGGAAACCAGCCATCAACCTATGGAGTGATGGCAGGTAG
TTTAACCCCTTGTCTTTATAAATTTCCTGACCACACCTTGAGTCATGGATTTCCTCCTATACACCAGCCT
CTTCTGGCAGAGGACCCCACAGCTGCTGATTTCAAGCAGGAACTCAGGCGGAAAAGTAAATTGGTGGAAG
AGCCAATAGACATGGATTCTCCAGAAATCAGAGAACTTGAAAAGTTTGCCAATGAATTTAAAGTGAGACG
AATTAAATTAGGATACACCCAGACAAATGTTGGGGAGGCCCTGGCAGCTGTGCATGGCTCTGAATTCAGT
CAAACAACAATCTGCCGATTTGAAAATCTGCAGCTCAGCTTTAAAAATGCATGCAAACTGAAAGCAATAT
TATCCAAATGGCTGGAGGAAGCTGAGCAAGTAGGAGCTTTGTACAATGAAAAAGTGGGAGCAAATGAAAG
GAAAAGAAAACGAAGAACAACTATAAGCATTGCTGCTAAAGATGCTCTGGAGAGACACTTTGGAGAACAG
AATAAACCTTCTTCTCAAGAGATCATGAGGATGGCTGAAGAACTGAATCTGGAGAAAGAAGTAGTAAGAG
TTTGGTTTTGCAACCGGAGGCAGAGAGAAAAACGGGTGAAAACAAGTCTGAATCAGAGTTTATTTTCTAT
TTCTAAGGAACATCTTGAGTGCAGATAGTAATGAACTAGTCCGTAACTTGAAAGTATTTCGATTTCTTGG
CTTTATATATCTTGTGGAAAGGACGAGCCTGCTTCGGGCCATACTTACCAACGCGTTAAGTCGACAATCA
ACCTCTGGATTACAAAATTTGTGAAAGATTGACTGGTATTCTTAACTATGTTGCTCCTTTTACGCTATGT
GGATACGCTGCTTTAATGCCTTTGTATCATGCTATTGCTTCCCGTATGGCTTTCATTTTCTCCTCCTTGT
ATAAATCCTGGTTGCTGTCTCTTTATGAGGAGTTGTGGCCCGTTGTCAGGCAACGTGGCGTGGTGTGCAC
TGTGTTTGCTGACGCAACCCCCACTGGTTGGGGCATTGCCACCACCTGTCAGCTCCTTTCCGGGACTTTC
GCTTTCCCCCTCCCTATTGCCACGGCGGAACTCATCGCCGCCTGCCTTGCCCGCTGCTGGACAGGGGCTC
GGCTGTTGGGCACTGACAATTCCGTGGTGTTGTCGGGGAAATCATCGTCCTTTCCTTGGCTGCTCGCCTG
TGTTGCCACCTGGATTCTGCGCGGGACGTCCTTCTGCTACGTCCCTTCGGCCCTCAATCCAGCGGACCTT
CCTTCCCGCGGCCTGCTGCCGGCTCTGCGGCCTCTTCCGCGTCTTCGCCTTCGCCCTCAGACGAGTCGGA
TCTCCCTTTGGGCCGCCTCCCCGCGTCGACTTTAAGACCAATGACTTACAAGGCAGCTGTAGATCTTAGC
CACTTTTTAAAAGAAAAGGGGGGACTGGAAGGGCTAATTCACTCCCAACGAAGACAAGATCTGCTTTTTG
CTTGTACTGGGTCTCTCTGGTTAGACCAGATCTGAGCCTGGGAGCTCTCTGGCTAACTAGGGAACCCACT
GCTTAAGCCTCAATAAAGCTTGCCTTGAGTGCTTCAAGTAGTGTGTGCCCGTCTGTTGTGTGACTCTGGT
AACTAGAGATCCCTCAGACCCTTTTAGTCAGTGTGGAAAATCTCTAGCAGTACGTATAGTAGTTCATGTC
ATCTTATTATTCAGTATTTATAACTTGCAAAGAAATGAATATCAGAGAGTGAGAGGAACTTGTTTATTGC
AGCTTATAATGGTTACAAATAAAGCAATAGCATCACAAATTTCACAAATAAAGCATTTTTTTCACTGCAT
TCTAGTTGTGGTTTGTCCAAACTCATCAATGTATCTTATCATGTCTGGCTCTAGCTATCCCGCCCCTAAC
TCCGCCCATCCCGCCCCTAACTCCGCCCAGTTCCGCCCATTCTCCGCCCCATGGCTGACTAATTTTTTTT
ATTTATGCAGAGGCCGAGGCCGCCTCGGCCTCTGAGCTATTCCAGAAGTAGTGAGGAGGCTTTTTTGGAG
GCCTAGGGACGTACCCAATTCGCCCTATAGTGAGTCGTATTACGCGCGCTCACTGGCCGTCGTTTTACAA
CGTCGTGACTGGGAAAACCCTGGCGTTACCCAACTTAATCGCCTTGCAGCACATCCCCCTTTCGCCAGCT
GGCGTAATAGCGAAGAGGCCCGCACCGATCGCCCTTCCCAACAGTTGCGCAGCCTGAATGGCGAATGGG
[124 nt withheld, positions 6650-6773]
C
[91 nt withheld, positions 6775-6865]
A
[49 nt withheld, positions 6867-6915]
CCTTTGACGTTGGAGTCCACGTTCTTT
[37 nt withheld, positions 6943-6979]
ACCCTATCTCGGTCTATTCTTTTGATTTATAAGGGATTTTGCCGATTTCGGCCTATTGGTTAAAAAATGA
GCTGATTTAACAAAAATTTAACGCGAATTTTAACAAAATATTAACGCTTACAATTTAGGTGGCACTTTTC
GGGGAAATGTGCGCGGAACCCCTATTTGTTTATTTTTCTAAATACATTCAAATATGTATCCGCTCATGAG
ACAATAACCCTGATAAATGCTTCAATAATATTGAAAAAGGAAGAGTATGAGTATTCAACATTTCCGTGTC
GCCCTTATTCCCTTTTTTGCGGCATTTTGCCTTCCTGTTTTTGCTCACCCAGAAACGCTGGTGAAAGTAA
AAGATGCTGAAGATCAGTTGGGTGCACGAGTGGGTTACATCGAACTGGATCTCAACAGCGGTAAGATCCT
TGAGAGTTTTCGCCCCGAAGAACGTTTTCCAATGATGAGCACTTTTAAAGTTCTGCTATGTGGCGCGGTA
TTATCCCGTATTGACGCCGGGCAAGAGCAACTCGGTCGCCGCATACACTATTCTCAGAATGACTTGGTTG
AGTACTCACCAGTCACAGAAAAGCATCTTACGGATGGCATGACAGTAAGAGAATTATGCAGTGCTGCCAT
AACCATGAGTGATAACACTGCGGCCAACTTACTTCTGACAACGATCGGAGGACCGAAGGAGCTAACCGCT
TTTTTGCACAACATGGGGGATCATGTAACTCGCCTTGATCGTTGGGAACCGGAGCTGAATGAAGCCATAC
CAAACGACGAGCGTGACACCACGATGCCTGTAGCAATGGCAACAACGTTGCGCAAACTATTAACTGGCGA
ACTACTTACTCTAGCTTCCCGGCAACAATTAATAGACTGGATGGAGGCGGATAAAGTTGCAGGACCACTT
CTGCGCTCGGCCCTTCCGGCTGGCTGGTTTATTGCTGATAAATCTGGAGCCGGTGAGCGTGGGTCTCGCG
GTATCATTGCAGCACTGGGGCCAGATGGTAAGCCCTCCCGTATCGTAGTTATCTACACGACGGGGAGTCA
GGCAACTATGGATGAACGAAATAGACAGATCGCTGAGATAGGTGCCTCACTGATTAAGCATTGGTAACTG
TCAGACCAAGTTTACTCATATATACTTTAGATTGATTTAAAACTTCATTTTTAATTTAAAAGGATCTAGG
TGAAGATCCTTTTTGATAATCTCATGACCAAAATCCCTTAACGTGAGTTTTCGTTCCACTGAGCGTCAGA
CCCCGTAGAAAAGATCAAAGGATCTTCTTGAGATCCTTTTTTTCTGCGCGTAATCTGCTGCTTGCAAACA
AAAAAACCACCGCTACCAGCGGTGGTTTGTTTGCCGGATCAAGAGCTACCAACTCTTTTTCCGAAGGTAA
CTGGCTTCAGCAGAGCGCAGATACCAAATACTGTTCTTCTAGTGTAGCCGTAGTTAGGCCACCACTTCAA
GAACTCTGTAGCACCGCCTACATACCTCGCTCTGCTAATCCTGTTACCAGTGGCTGCTGCCAGTGGCGAT
AAGTCGTGTCTTACCGGGTTGGACTCAAGACGATAGTTACCGGATAAGGCGCAGCGGTCGGGCTGAACGG
GGGGTTCGTGCACACAGCCCAGCTTGGAGCGAACGACCTACACCGAACTGAGATACCTACAGCGTGAGCT
ATGAGAAAGCGCCACGCTTCCCGAAGGGAGAAAGGCGGACAGGTATCCGGTAAGCGGCAGGGTCGGAACA
GGAGAGCGCACGAGGGAGCTTCCAGGGGGAAACGCCTGGTATCTTTATAGTCCTGTCGGGTTTCGCCACC
TCTGACTTGAGCGTCGATTTTTGTGATGCTCGTCAGGGGGGCGGAGCCTATGGAAAAACGCCAGCAACGC
GGCCTTTTTACGGTTCCTGGCCTTTTGCTGGCCTTTTGCTCACATGTTCTTTCCTGCGTTATCCCCTGAT
TCTGTGGATAACCGTATTACCGCCTTTGAGTGAGCTGATACCGCTCGCCGCAGCCGAACGACCGAGCGCA
GCGAGTCAGTGAGCGAGGAAGCGGAAGAGCGCCCAATACGCAAACCGCCTCTCCCCGCGCGTTGGCCGAT
TCATTAATGCAGCTGGCACGACAGGTTTCCCGACTGGAAAGCGGGCAGTGAGCGCAACGCAATTAATGTG
AGTTAGCTCACTCATTAGGCACCCCAGGCTTTACACTTTATGCTTCCGGCTCGTATGTTGTGTGGAATTG
TGAGCGGATAACAATTTCACACAGGAAACAGCTATGACCATGATTACGCCAAGCGCGCAATTAACCCTCA
CTAAAGGGAACAAAAGCTGGAGCTGCAAGC
