>Addgene plasmid #142248 | TFORF1004 | depositor partial sequence | sequence record 278882 | Insert
ACCGCCACCATGAGTTGCCAAGCTTTTACTTCGGCTGATACCTTTATACCTCTGAATTCTGACGCCTCTG
CAACTCTGCCTCTGATAATGCATCACAGTGCTGCCGAGTGTCTACCAGTCTCCAACCATGCCACCAATGT
GATGTCTACAGTCCCATCTATTTTGTCTTTGATCCAAACTCCTAAATGTTTGTGCACACATTTCTCGGTG
ACAACGTTGGGAAACACAGCAACAGGACTTCATTATTCTGTTCCTTCCTGTCATTATGGAAACCAGCCAT
CAACCTATGGAGTGATGGCAGGTAGTTTAACCCCTTGTCTTTATAAATTTCCTGACCACACCTTGAGTCA
TGGATTTCCTCCTATACACCAGCCTCTTCTGGCAGAGGACCCCACAGCTGCTGATTTCAAGCAGGAACTC
AGGCGGAAAAGTAAATTGGTGGAAGAGCCAATAGACATGGATTCTCCAGAAATCAGAGAACTTGAAAAGT
TTGCCAATGAATTTAAAGTGAGACGAATTAAATTAGGATACACCCAGACAAATGTTGGGGAGGCCCTGGC
AGCTGTGCATGGCTCTGAATTCAGTCAAACAACAATCTGCCGATTTGAAAATCTGCAGCTCAGCTTTAAA
AATGCATGCAAACTGAAAGCAATATTATCCAAATGGCTGGAGGAAGCTGAGCAAGTAGGAGCTTTGTACA
ATGAAAAAGTGGGAGCAAATGAAAGGAAAAGAAAACGAAGAACAACTATAAGCATTGCTGCTAAAGATGC
TCTGGAGAGACACTTTGGAGAACAGAATAAACCTTCTTCTCAAGAGATCATGAGGATGGCTGAAGAACTG
AATCTGGAGAAAGAAGTAGTAAGAGTTTGGTTTTGCAACCGGAGGCAGAGAGAAAAACGGGTGAAAACAA
GTCTGAATCAGAGTTTATTTTCTATTTCTAAGGAACATCTTGAGTGCAGATAGTAATGAACTAGTCCGTA
ACTTGAAAGTATTTCGATTTCTTGGCTTTATATATCTTGTGGAAAGGACGAGCCTGCTTCGGGCCATACT
TACCA
