>Addgene plasmid #142248 | TFORF1004 | depositor partial sequence | sequence record 278883 | Barcode
GCCTGCTTCGGGCCATACTTACCA
